>Addgene plasmid #216784 | pLVX-Myc-HECT(C2007)-Puro | addgene full sequence | sequence record 498159 | Addgene NGS Result
AGCTGCTTGATGCCCCAGACTGTGAGTTGCAACAGATGCTGTTGCGCCTCAATAGCCCTCAGCAAATTGT
TCTGCTGCTGCACTATACCAGACAATAATTGTCTGGCCTGTACCGTCAGCGTCATTGACGCTGCGCCCAT
AGTGCTTCCTGCTGCTCCCAAGAACCCAAGGAACAAAGCTCCTATTCCCACTGCTCTTTTTTCTCTCTGC
ACCACTCTTCTCTTTGCCTTGGTGGGTGCTACTCCTAATGGTTCAATTTTTACTACTTTATATTTATATA
ATTCACTTCTCCAATTGTCCCTCATATCTCCTCCTCCAGGTCTGAAGATCAGCGGCCGGCCGCTTGCTGT
GCGGTGGTCTTACTTTTGTTTTGCTCTTCCTCTATCTTGTCTAAAGCTTCCTTGGTGTCTTTTATCTCTA
TCCTTTGATGCACACAATAGAGGGTTGCTACTGTATTATATAATGATCTAAGTTCTTCTGATCCTGTCTG
AAGGGATGGTTGTAGCTGTCCCAGTATTTGTCTACAGCCTTCTGATGTTTCTAACAGGCCAGGATTAACT
GCGAATCGTTCTAGCTCCCTGCTTGCCCATACTATATGTTTTAATTTATATTTTTTCTTTCCCCCTGGCC
TTAACCGAATTTTTTCCCATCGCGATCTAATTCTCCCCCGCTTAATACTGACGCTCTCGCACCCATCTCT
CTCCTTCTAGCCTCCGCTAGTCAAAATTTTTGGCGTACTCACCAGTCGCCGCCCCTCGCCTCTTGCCGTG
CGCGCTTCAGCAAGCCGAGTCCTGCGTCGAGAGAGCTCCTCTGGTTTCCCTTTCGCTTTCAAGTCCCTGT
TCGGGCGCCACTGCTAGAGATTTTCCACACTGACTAAAAGGGTCTGAGGGATCTCTAGTTACCAGAGTCA
CACAACAGACGGGCACACACTACTTGAAGCACTCAAGGCAAGCTTTATTGAGGCTTAAGCAGTGGGTTCC
CTAGTTAGCCAGAGAGCTCCCAGGCTCAGATCTGGTCTAACCAGAGAGACCCAGTACAGGCAAAAAGCAG
CTGCTTATATGCAGGATCTGAGGGCTCGCCACTCCCCAGTCCCGCCCAGGCCACGCCTCCCTGGAAAGTC
CCCAGCGGAAAGTCCCTTGTAGCAAGCTCGATATCAGCAGTTCTTGAAGTACTCCGGATGCAGCTCTCGG
GCCACGTGATGAAATGCTAGGCGGCTGTCAAACCTCCACTCTAACACTTCTCTCTCCGGGTCATCCATCC
CATGCAGGCTCACAGGGTGTAACAAGCTGGTGTTCTCTCCTTTATTGGCCTCTTCTACCTTATCTGGCTC
AACTGGTACTAGCTTGTAGCACCATCCAAAGGTCAGTGGATATCTGACCCCTGGCCCTGGTGTGTAGTTC
TGCTAATCAGGGAAGTAGCCTTGTGTGTGGTAGATCCACAGATCAAGGATATCTTGTCTTCTTTGGGAGT
GAATTAGCCCTTCCAACTACTAAGTTTGTAGTACATATTTAACAAATACAATTTCTTTAAAATGAAAATA
ATTCAGAGGAATCACAGGTTTAGAGTAAATGAAACCACAGGTAATTGGCAGTGGTAATAGGGTATGGGGT
GGGAAGTTTGGGATGATTTTGGTTAGCTTGAGTTATCCAGTTGATCCAGACATGATAAGATACATTGATG
AGTTTGGACAAACCACAACTAGAATGCAGTGAAAAAAATGCTTTATTTGTGAAATTTGTGATGCTATTGC
TTTATTTGTAACCATTATAAGCTGCAATAAACAAGTTGATCTCCCGATCCGTCGACGTCAGGTGGCACTT
TTCGGGGAAATGTGCGCGGAACCCCTATTTGTTTATTTTTCTAAATACATTCAAATATGTATCCGCTCAT
GAGACAATAACCCTGATAAATGCTTCAATAATATTGAAAAAGGAAGAGTATGAGTATTCAACATTTCCGT
GTCGCCCTTATTCCCTTTTTTGCGGCATTTTGCCTTCCTGTTTTTGCTCACCCAGAAACGCTGGTGAAAG
TAAAAGATGCTGAAGATCAGTTGGGTGCACGAGTGGGTTACATCGAACTGGATCTCAACAGCGGTAAGAT
CCTTGAGAGTTTTCGCCCCGAAGAACGTTTTCCAATGATGAGCACTTTTAAAGTTCTGCTATGTGGCGCG
GTATTATCCCGTATTGACGCCGGGCAAGAGCAACTCGGTCGCCGCATACACTATTCTCAGAATGACTTGG
TTGAGTACTCACCAGTCACAGAAAAGCATCTTACGGATGGCATGACAGTAAGAGAATTATGCAGTGCTGC
CATAACCATGAGTGATAACACTGCGGCCAACTTACTTCTGACAACGATCGGAGGACCGAAGGAGCTAACC
GCTTTTTTGCACAACATGGGGGATCATGTAACTCGCCTTGATCGTTGGGAACCGGAGCTGAATGAAGCCA
TACCAAACGACGAGCGTGACACCACGATGCCTGTAGCAATGGCAACAACGTTGCGCAAACTATTAACTGG
CGAACTACTTACTCTAGCTTCCCGGCAACAATTAATAGACTGGATGGAGGCGGATAAAGTTGCAGGACCA
CTTCTGCGCTCGGCCCTTCCGGCTGGCTGGTTTATTGCTGATAAATCTGGAGCCGGTGAGCGTGGGTCTC
GCGGTATCATTGCAGCACTGGGGCCAGATGGTAAGCCCTCCCGTATCGTAGTTATCTACACGACGGGGAG
TCAGGCAACTATGGATGAACGAAATAGACAGATCGCTGAGATAGGTGCCTCACTGATTAAGCATTGGTAA
CTGTCAGACCAAGTTTACTCATATATACTTTAGATTGATTTAAAACTTCATTTTTAATTTAAAAGGATCT
AGGTGAAGATCCTTTTTGATAATCTCATGACCAAAATCCCTTAACGTGAGTTTTCGTTCCACTGAGCGTC
AGACCCCGTAGAAAAGATCAAAGGATCTTCTTGAGATCCTTTTTTTCTGCGCGTAATCTGCTGCTTGCAA
ACAAAAAAACCACCGCTACCAGCGGTGGTTTGTTTGCCGGATCAAGAGCTACCAACTCTTTTTCCGAAGG
TAACTGGCTTCAGCAGAGCGCAGATACCAAATACTGTTCTTCTAGTGTAGCCGTAGTTAGGCCACCACTT
CAAGAACTCTGTAGCACCGCCTACATACCTCGCTCTGCTAATCCTGTTACCAGTGGCTGCTGCCAGTGGC
GATAAGTCGTGTCTTACCGGGTTGGACTCAAGACGATAGTTACCGGATAAGGCGCAGCGGTCGGGCTGAA
CGGGGGGTTCGTGCACACAGCCCAGCTTGGAGCGAACGACCTACACCGAACTGAGATACCTACAGCGTGA
GCTATGAGAAAGCGCCACGCTTCCCGAAGGGAGAAAGGCGGACAGGTATCCGGTAAGCGGCAGGGTCGGA
ACAGGAGAGCGCACGAGGGAGCTTCCAGGGGGAAACGCCTGGTATCTTTATAGTCCTGTCGGGTTTCGCC
ACCTCTGACTTGAGCGTCGATTTTTGTGATGCTCGTCAGGGGGGCGGAGCCTATGGAAAAACGCCAGCAA
CGCGGCCTTTTTACGGTTCCTGGCCTTTTGCTGGCCTTTTGCTCACATGTTCTTTCCTGCGTTATCCCCT
GATTCTGTGGATAACCGTATTACCGCCTTTGAGTGAGCTGATACCGCTCGCCGCAGCCGAACGACCGAGC
GCAGCGAGTCAGTGAGCGAGGAAGCGGAAGAGCGCCCAATACGCAAACCGCCTCTCCCCGCGCGTTGGCC
GATTCATTAATGCAGCTGGCACGACAGGTTTCCCGACTGGAAAGCGGGCAGTGAGCGCAACGCAATTAAT
GTGAGTTAGCTCACTCATTAGGCACCCCAGGCTTTACACTTTATGCTTCCGGCTCGTATGTTGTGTGGAA
TTGTGAGCGGATAACAATTTCACACAGGAAACAGCTATGACCATGATTACGCCAAGCTCTAGCTAGAGGT
CGACGGTAAACGCTAGCAATGTCAAGGCCTCTCACTCTCTGATATTCATTTCTTTGCAAGTTATAAATAC
TGAATAATAAGATGACATGAACTACTACTGCTAGAGATTTTCCACACTGACTAAAAGGGTCTGAGGGATC
TCTAGTTACCAGAGTCACACAACAGACGGGCACACACTACTTGAAGCACTCAAGGCAAGCTTTATTGAGG
CTTAAGCAGTGGGTTCCCTAGTTAGCCAGAGAGCTCCCAGGCTCAGATCTGGTCTAACCAGAGAGACCCA
GTACAGGCAAAAAGCAGCTGCTTATATGCAGGATCTGAGGGCTCGCCACTCCCCAGTCCCGCCCAGGCCA
CGCCTCCCTGGAAAGTCCCCAGCGGAAAGTCCCTTGTAGCAAGCTCGATATCAGCAGTTCTTGAAGTACT
CCGGATGCAGCTCTCGGGCCACGTGATGAAATGCTAGGCGGCTGTCAAACCTCCACTCTAACACTTCTCT
CTCCGGGTCATCCATCCCATGCAGGCTCACAGGGTGTAACAAGCTGGTGTTCTCTCCTTTATTGGCCTCT
TCTACCTTATCTGGCTCAACTGGTACTAGCTTGTAGCACCATCCAAAGGTCAGTGGATATCTGACCCCTG
GCCCTGGTGTGTAGTTCTGCTAATCAGGGAAGTAGCCTTGTGTGTGGTAGATCCACAGATCAAGGATATC
TTGTCTTCGTTGGGAGTGAATTAGCCCTTCCAGTCCCCTCTTTTCTTTTAAAAAGTGGCTAAGATCTACA
GCTGCCTTGTAAGTCATTGGTCTTAAAGGTACCTGAGGTGTGACTGGAAAACCCACCTCCTCCTCCTCTT
GTGCTTCTAGCCAGGCACAATCAGCATTGGTAGCTGCTGTATTGCTACTTGTGATTGCTCCATGTTTTTC
TAGGTCTCGACTGCAGAATTAATTCCAGGCGGGGAGGCGGCCCAAAGGGAGATCCGACTCGTCTGAGGGC
GAAGGCGAAGACGCGGAAGAGGCCGCAGAGCCGGCAGCAGGCCGCGGGAAGGAAGGTCCGCTGGATTGAG
GGCCGAAGGGACGTAGCAGAAGGACGTCCCGCGCAGAATCCAGGTGGCAACACAGGCGAGCAGCCATGGA
AAGGACGTCAGCTTCCCCGACAACACCACGGAATTGTCAGTGCCCAACAGCCGAGCCCCTGTCCAGCAGC
GGGCAAGGCAGGCGGCGATGAGTTCCGCCGTGGCAATAGGGAGGGGGAAAGCGAAAGTCCCGGAAAGGAG
CTGACAGGTGGTGGCAATGCCCCAACCAGTGGGGGTTGCGTCAGCAAACACAGTGCACACCACGCCACGT
TGCCTGACAACGGGCCACAACTCCTCATAAAGAGACAGCAACCAGGATTTATACAAGGAGGAGAAAATGA
AAGCCATACGGGAAGCAATAGCATGATACAAAGGCATTAAAGCAGCGTATCCACATAGCGTAAAAGGAGC
AACATAGTTAAGAATACCAGTCAATCTTTCACAAATTTTGTAATCCAGAGGTTGATTGTTCCAGACGCGT
CTAGGCACCGGGCTTGCGGGTCATGCACCAGGTGCGCGGTCCTTCGGGCACCTCGACGTCGGCGGTGACG
GTGAAGCCGAGCCGCTCGTAGAAGGGGAGGTTGCGGGGCGCGGAGGTCTCCAGGAAGGCGGGCACCCCGG
CGCGCTCGGCCGCCTCCACTCCGGGGAGCACGACGGCGCTGCCCAGACCCTTGCCCTGGTGGTCGGGCGA
GACGCCGACGGTGGCCAGGAACCACGCGGGCTCCTTGGGCCGGTGCGGCGCCAGGAGGCCTTCCATCTGT
TGCTGCGCGGCCAGCCGGGAACCGCTCAACTCGGCCATGCGCGGGCCGATCTCGGCGAACACCGCCCCCG
CTTCGACGCTCTCCGGCGTGGTCCAGACCGCCACCGCGGCGCCGTCGTCCGCGACCCACACCTTGCCGAT
GTCGAGCCCGACGCGCGTGAGGAAGAGTTCTTGCAGCTCGGTGACCCGCTCGATGTGGCGGTCCGGGTCG
ACGGTGTGGCGCGTGGCGGGGTAGTCGGCGAACGCGGCGGCGAGGGTGCGTACGGCCCGGGGGACGTCGT
CGCGGGTGGCGAGGCGCACCGTGGGCTTGTACTCGGTCATGGAAGGTCGTCTCCTTGTGGGTTGTGGCAA
GCTTATCATCGTGTTTTTCAAAGGAAAACCACGTCCCCGTGGTTCGGGGGGCCTAGACGTTTTTTTAACC
TCGACTAAACACATGTAAAGCATGTGCACCGAGGCCCCAGATCAGATCCCATACAATGGGGTACCTTCTG
GGCATCCTTCAGCCCCTTGTTGAATACGCTTGAGGAGAGCCATTTGACTCTTTCCACAACTATCCAACTC
ACAACGTGGCACTGGGGTTGTGCCGCCTTTGCAGGTGTATCTTATACACGTGGCTTTTGGCCGCAGAGGC
ACCTGTCGCCAGGTGGGGGGTTCCGCTGCCTGCAAAGGGTCGCTACAGACGTTGTTTGTCTTCAAGAAGC
TTCCAGAGGAACTGCTTCCTTCACGACATTCAACAGACCTTGCATTCCTTTGGCGAGAGGGGAAAGACCC
CTAGGAATGCTCGTCAAGAAGACAGGGCCAGGTTTCCGGGCCCTCACATTGCCAAAAGACGGCAATATGG
TGGAAAATAACATATAGACAAACGCACACCGGCCTTATTCCAAGCGGCTTCGGCCAGTAACGTTAGGGGG
GGGGGAGGGAGAGGGGCGGGATCCGCGGCCGCTCTAGAACTAGATCAACCACTTTGTACAAGAAAGCTGG
GTCGGCGCGCCTCAGGAAAGATGGAACGACTGCTGCCCTTCTCTTGCTGCTATCAACAGTTTTTCACGCA
TTATCTCAATGCTTGAATAGTCCGGCAACTTAAGATAGTTCACAGCAGTCATTACAGAGGGCAAGAAGTC
ATCTGGGTTTTCTGTTGATTCAAACGTCTTTCGGACAATTGTCAAAGGTGGATTCAAACTCCGGAATCCT
CCAACAGGCAATCTTGGGCTACCAGTCACAAACTGGAGAAATAACCTCTGCTGCTCATTATCAAAACTAC
TGAGAATCTCAAACAAAAACTTCACAGCCCGACTGTCATGAGTATAACCATGATCAGGCCTACAGCATTC
CATCAGTGTCTTTGCATCCCAAGTGTCTGCTTTACTGCCACAAAGGAGCTGATCCAGTTCCTCCGGGTAG
AAGTACTGAAGATGACTGAGTGGGAAGACTGATTCAAATCCATCTCTGAACGAATCAAATTGCCTAGAAA
CGCCTTCATTTAGTGCCCAGAATATAACCAGTCTTAGATACTCCTCTAAATTGTGGATAGTGACTGGTAT
ATCCTTCCCTCCTTTCTTCAGTTCGATATTGGGAAACCCTGGCAGAGTGAAATCCAGTCCTAGATCTTCA
ACTGAGCAGCCATTCATAGTCAAGGTTTCTAATGCATACTGTAGACTCTCTTTGGTCTGGGATTTATCTT
GTTCAAGTCTTTTCTTCTGTCTGACAATGTCTTCTAGGTGATAAACTGATCTGGCTACAACTGGGTCGAT
GTCAAACAAATCGTGTGATGTCAGTGAAGTTTCTTGCCGTAGCATCCATTTATAAAAGGGTAAGCCAAGG
GGAAGGTCCACCAATCTGAAATCCATGATAGCCTTGGCCATTAATTTTCCTAAGAAGCGAAACTTCATCT
TAACCTTTGCGATATGAGCTGGCTTTGCTGTCCTACCAAAGGGAAGCGCAAACAGGCCCTGGAGGTTTTG
AATATACTTGGTCCCTTCTTGGCTCCCTTTTGGATTGCTAAGAGTTACTTCTTCACCTCTCCAAAGACCC
AAGTCAGCTCTCTGTAGTTCCTGAGATACAAGCGCATAAAACTCCAGTGTAGGCCCAAGACCTGTACCAA
CCTCATTTTCATACTGGATTTCTAACATGGCCCGTGAGCTGCCGAGGTCCTGCATCACAGACTCTGCTGC
CAGATCCTCTTCTGAGATGAGTTTTTGTTCCATGGTGAAGGGGGCGGCCGCGGAGCCTGCTTTTTTGTAC
AAACTTGTTGATCTAGTCTCGAGGAATTCACCGGAAATAGATCCTCTAGTAGAGTCGGTGTCTTCTATGG
AGGTCAAAACAGCGTGGATGGCGTCTCCAGGCGATCTGACGGTTCACTAAACGAGCTCTGCTTATATAGA
CCTCCCACCGTACACGCCTACCGCCCATTTGCGTCAATGGGGCGGAGTTGTTACGACATTTTGGAAAGTC
CCGTTGATTTTGGTGCCAAAACAAACTCCCATTGACGTCAATGGGGTGGAGACTTGGAAATCCCCGTGAG
TCAAACCGCTATCCACGCCCATTGATGTACTGCCAAAACCGCATCACCATGGTAATAGCGATGACTAATA
CGTAGATGTACTGCCAAGTAGGAAAGTCCCATAAGGTCATGTACTGGGCATAATGCCAGGCGGGCCATTT
ACCGTCATTGACGTCAATAGGGGGCGTACTTGGCATATGATACACTTGATGTACTGCCAAGTGGGCAGTT
TACCGTAAATACTCCACCCATTGACGTCAATGGAAAGTCCCTATTGGCGTTACTATGGGAACATACGTCA
TTATTGACGTCAATGGGCGGGGGTCGTTGGGCGGTCAGCCAGGCGGGCCATTTACCGTAAGTTATGTAAC
GCGGAACTCCCAAGCTTATCGATAAACTGGATCTCTGCTGTCCCTGTAATAAACCCGAAAATTTTGAATT
TTTGTAATTTGTTTTTGTAATTCTTTAGTTTGTATGTCTGTTGCTATTATGTCTACTATTCTTTCCCCTG
CACTGTACCCCCCAATCCCCCCTTTTCTTTTAAAGGCGATACCGTCGAGATCCGTTCACTAATCGAATGG
ATCTGTCTCTGTCTCTCTCTCCACCTTCTTCTTCTATTCCTTCGGGCCTGTCGGGTCCCCTCGGGGTTGG
GAGGTGGGTCTGAAACGATAATGGTGAATATCCCTGCCTAACTCTATTCACTATAGAAAGTACAGCAAAA
ACTATTCTTAAACCTACCAAGCCTCCTACTATCATTATGAATAATTTTATATACCACAGCCAATTTGTTA
TGTTAAACCAATTCCACAAACTTGCCCATTTATCTAATTCCAATAATTCTTGTTCATTCTTTTCTTGCTG
GTTTTGCGATTCTTCAATTAAGGAGTGTATTAAGCTTGTGTAATTGTTAATTTCTCTGTCCCACTCCATC
CAGGTCGTGTGATTCCAAATCTGTTCCAGAGATTTATTACTCCAACTAGCATTCCAAGGCACAGCAGTGG
TGCAAATGAGTTTTCCAGAGCAACCCCAAATCCCCAGGAGCTGTTGATCCTTTAGGTATCTTTCCACAGC
CAGGATTCTTGCCTGG
Features (pLannotate 1.2.2; 26 found; start..end, strand, type, name):
    358..696     -  CDS            HIV-1 gag (fragment): gag protein from human immunodeficiency virus 1; gag
    680..805     -  misc_feature   HIV-1 Ψ: packaging signal of human immunodeficiency virus type 1
    852..1109    -  LTR            5' LTR (truncated): truncated 5' long terminal repeat (LTR) from HIV-1
   1157..1486    -  CDS            nef (fragment): NEF_HV1BR - Experimental evidence at protein level: Swiss-Prot protein existence level 1. Extracellular Nef protein targets CD4(+) T-lymphocytes for apoptosis by interacting with CXCR4 surface receptors (PubMed:14990729). From Human immunodeficiency virus type 1 group M subtype B (isolate BRU/LAI) (HIV-1).
   1653..1787    -  polyA_signal   SV40 poly(A) signal: SV40 polyadenylation signal
   1835..1939    +  promoter       AmpR promoter: bla
   1940..2800    +  CDS            AmpR: β-lactamase; bla; confers resistance to ampicillin, carbenicillin, and related antibiotics
   2971..3559    +  rep_origin     ori: high-copy-number ColE1/pMB1/pBR322/pUC origin of replication
   3742..3834    +  CDS            lacI (fragment): lac repressor; lacI; The lac repressor binds to the lac operator to inhibit transcription in E. coli. This inhibition can be relieved by adding lactose or isopropyl-β-D-thiogalactopyranoside (IPTG).
   3847..3868    +  protein_bind   CAP binding site: CAP binding activates transcription in the presence of cAMP. E. coli catabolite activator protein
   3883..3913    +  promoter       lac promoter: promoter for the E. coli lac operon
   3921..3937    +  protein_bind   lac operator: The lac repressor binds to the lac operator to inhibit transcription in E. coli. This inhibition can be relieved by adding lactose or isopropyl-β-D-thiogalactopyranoside (IPTG). lac repressor encoded by lacI
   4089..4346    -  LTR            5' LTR (truncated): truncated 5' long terminal repeat (LTR) from HIV-1
   4394..4912    -  CDS            nef (fragment): NEF_HV1BR - Experimental evidence at protein level: Swiss-Prot protein existence level 1. Extracellular Nef protein targets CD4(+) T-lymphocytes for apoptosis by interacting with CXCR4 surface receptors (PubMed:14990729). From Human immunodeficiency virus type 1 group M subtype B (isolate BRU/LAI) (HIV-1).
   4929..5517    -  misc_feature   WPRE: woodchuck hepatitis virus posttranscriptional regulatory element
   5533..6130    -  CDS            PuroR (fragment): puromycin N-acetyltransferase; pac from Streptomyces alboniger; confers resistance to puromycin
   6163..6625    -  misc_feature   IRES: internal ribosome entry site (IRES) of the encephalomyocarditis virus (EMCV)
   6745..6763    +  misc_feature   MCS (fragment): pBluescript multiple cloning site
   6768..6792    +  protein_bind   attB2: mutant version of attB; recombination site for the Gateway® BP reaction BP Clonase™
   6805..8007    -  CDS            TRIP12 (fragment): TRIPC_HUMAN - Also known as KIAA0045, ULF. Experimental evidence at protein level: Swiss-Prot protein existence level 1. E3 ubiquitin-protein ligase involved in ubiquitin fusion degradation (UFD) pathway and regulation of DNA repair (PubMed:19028681, PubMed:22884692). Part of the ubiquitin fusion degradation (UFD) pathway, a process that mediates ubiquitination of protein at their N-terminus, regardless of the presence of lysine residues in target proteins (PubMed:19028681). Acts as a key regulator of DNA damage response by acting as a suppressor of RNF168, an E3 ubiquitin-protein ligase that
   8034..8058    -  protein_bind   attB1: mutant version of attB; recombination site for the Gateway® BP reaction BP Clonase™
   8174..8377    -  promoter       CMV promoter: human cytomegalovirus (CMV) immediate early promoter
   8378..8681    -  enhancer       CMV enhancer: human cytomegalovirus immediate early enhancer
   8739..8854    -  misc_feature   cPPT/CTS: central polypurine tract and central termination sequence of HIV-1 (lacking the first T)
   8868..9395    -  CDS            env (fragment): ENV_HV1H2 - Experimental evidence at protein level: Swiss-Prot protein existence level 1. [Transmembrane protein gp41]: Acts as a class I viral fusion protein. Under the current model, the protein has at least 3 conformational states: pre-fusion native state, pre-hairpin intermediate state, and post-fusion hairpin state. During fusion of viral and target intracellular membranes, the coiled coil regions (heptad repeats) assume a trimer-of-hairpins structure, positioning the fusion peptide in close proximity to the C-terminal region of the ectodomain. The formation of this structure appears to d
   9346..183     -  misc_feature   RRE (across the origin): The Rev response element (RRE) of HIV-1 allows for Rev-dependent mRNA export from the nucleus to the cytoplasm.
