[The description below was written by a language model from this plasmid's Addgene catalogue record and pLannotate feature annotations shown in this document.]
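Description:
pLVX-Myc-HECT(C2007)-Puro is an HIV-1-based lentiviral transfer plasmid for expression in mammalian cells, with a sequenced length of about 9.4 kb. It is propagated in E. coli through a high-copy ColE1/pUC-type origin and selected with ampicillin via the bla gene. A residual lac promoter/operator segment from the cloning backbone is also annotated. The viral portion carries two annotated LTR copies flanked by nef-derived sequence, the Ψ packaging signal with a gag fragment, the Rev response element within an env fragment, and the cPPT/CTS. Together these allow the vector RNA to be exported, packaged into particles when helper functions are supplied in trans, and efficiently integrated in target cells.

The expression cassette lies on the reverse strand of the sequenced record and is driven by the CMV immediate-early enhancer and promoter. It encodes the HECT domain of human TRIP12 (amino acids 1651–2040), an E3 ubiquitin ligase implicated in ubiquitin fusion degradation and DNA damage response regulation. The insert carries an N-terminal Myc epitope tag and a cysteine-to-alanine change at residue 2007. The record does not state the functional consequence of this substitution. attB1 and attB2 sites flank the insert, suggesting it was introduced by Gateway recombination. Downstream, an EMCV IRES links the insert to a puromycin N-acetyltransferase gene, so both are translated from one transcript and transduced cells can be selected with puromycin. A WPRE follows to enhance transcript expression. The construct is suited to generating stable cell populations expressing the mutant Myc-tagged HECT domain, and the associated work concerns DNA repair and PARG inhibitor response.
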