Addgene plasmid #216784: pLVX-Myc-HECT(C2007)-Puro
Purpose: Myc-HECT(TRIP12); the HECT domain (AA 1651-2040) of TRIP12 with an N-terminal Myc-tag & a puromycin resistance cassette; AA C2007 changed to A
Depositing lab: Robert Sobol. Depositing organization: Brown University. Publication: Replication-associated base excision repair/single-strand break repair regulates PARG inhibitor response via the PRMT1/PRMT5/ATR axis. Ibrahim M, Roos WP, Schwartz JC, Khan MM, Al-Rahahleh RQ, Beers LA, Pearson CR, Langham KT, Boyang L, Clark J, Hayat F, Fang Q, Koczor CA, Migaud ME, Sobol RW. NAR Cancer. 2025 Dec 31;7(4):zcaf057. doi: 10.1093/narcan/zcaf057. eCollection 2025 Dec. PubMed 41480640.
Backbone
  Vector backbone: Lentiviral
  Vector type: Mammalian Expression, Lentiviral
  Selectable markers: Puromycin
Growth in bacteria
  Bacterial resistance: Ampicillin, 100 μg/mL
  Growth temperature: 37°C
  Growth strain: NEB Stable
  Copy number: Unknown
Gene/Insert
  Gene/Insert name: Myc-HECT(TRIP12)
  Species: H. sapiens (human)
  Mutation: HECT domain (amino acids 1651-2040); aa C2007 changed to A
  Entrez Gene: TRIP12 (a.k.a. MRD49, TRIP-12, TRIPC, ULF)
  Tag / fusion protein: Myc (N terminal on insert)
Terms and licenses: Academic/Nonprofit Terms; Industry Terms: Not Available to Industry
How to cite: pLVX-Myc-HECT(C2007)-Puro was a gift from Robert Sobol (Addgene plasmid # 216784 ; http://n2t.net/addgene:216784 ; RRID:Addgene_216784)
